Addgene plasmid #216933: pST39-Mega'-deltaLT
Purpose: Mega' with knockout of GvpL and GvpT
Depositing lab: George Lu. Depositing organization: Rice University. Publication: Elucidating the assembly of gas vesicles by systematic protein-protein interaction analysis. Iburg M, Anderson AP, Wong VT, Anton ED, He A, Lu GJ. EMBO J. 2024 Oct;43(19):4156-4172. doi: 10.1038/s44318-024-00178-2. Epub 2024 Sep 3. PubMed 39227754.
Backbone
  Vector backbone: pST39
  Vector type: Bacterial Expression
Growth in bacteria
  Bacterial resistance: Ampicillin, 100 μg/mL
  Growth temperature: 30°C
  Growth strain: DH5alpha
  Copy number: Low Copy
Gene/Insert
  Gene/Insert name: Mega' with knockout of GvpL and GvpT
  Species: Synthetic; Priestia megaterium
  Cloning method: Gibson Cloning
Terms and licenses: Academic/Nonprofit Terms; Industry Terms: Not Available to Industry
Depositor comments: Please visit https://www.biorxiv.org/content/10.1101/2023.07.23.550228v1 for bioRxiv preprint.
How to cite: pST39-Mega'-deltaLT was a gift from George Lu (Addgene plasmid # 216933 ; http://n2t.net/addgene:216933 ; RRID:Addgene_216933)
