[The description below was written by a language model from this plasmid's Addgene catalogue record and pLannotate feature annotations shown in this document.]
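Description:
pST39-Mega'-deltaLT is a 7.2 kb bacterial expression plasmid built on the pST39 backbone, a T7-driven vector designed for expressing several genes from a single transcript in E. coli. It is maintained through a ColE1/pMB1-type origin accompanied by the rop gene and the pBR322 bom region. Rop holds copy number down, consistent with the low-copy designation in the record. Selection is by ampicillin resistance from a TEM-type beta-lactamase (bla) under its own promoter. Short annotated hits to an RSF origin and to mbeC are only fragments adjoining the origin region and probably reflect sequence similarity rather than functional elements.

The payload is "Mega'", a synthetic version of the Priestia (Bacillus) megaterium gas vesicle gene cluster, assembled by Gibson cloning between a T7 promoter and a T7 terminator so that the operon is transcribed by T7 RNA polymerase in a suitable host. Gas vesicles are hollow, gas-filled protein nanostructures whose shell is formed by a GvpA-type protein, here GvpB, with help from several accessory Gvp proteins. In this variant the GvpL and GvpT genes have been knocked out, although the record does not describe how. The automated annotation recognises only gvpB, gvpS (plus a short additional gvpS-like fragment) and gvpJ, leaving large stretches of the insert unlabelled, so the full gene content of the cluster cannot be read from the feature table. The short ydeC and SET1 hits near the terminator are fragmentary matches.

The associated study systematically examined protein–protein interactions in gas vesicle assembly, and the construct serves as a deletion variant for testing how loss of GvpL and GvpT affects gas vesicle formation.
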