Features (pLannotate 1.2.2; 16 found; start..end, strand, type, name):
     48..181     +  rep_origin     RSF ori (fragment): Plasmids containing the RSF 1030 origin of replication can be propagated in E. coli cells that contain additional plasmids with compatible origins.
    186..325     -  misc_feature   bom: basis of mobility region from pBR322
    427..618     -  CDS            rop: Rop protein, which maintains plasmids at low copy number; rop
    658..768     +  CDS            mbeC (fragment): MBEC_ECOLX - Experimental evidence at protein level: Swiss-Prot protein existence level 1. Required for efficient mobilization of ColE1 plasmid and is thus essential to promote the specific transfer of the plasmid during conjugation. Probably functions by inducing DNA bending, helping the MbeA relaxase to melt the DNA around the nic site and cleave the phosphodiester bond. Binds specifically double-stranded DNA (dsDNA) containing the ColE1 oriT but does not recognize the inverted repeat (IR). From Escherichia coli.
    855..873     +  promoter       T7 promoter: promoter for bacteriophage T7 RNA polymerase
   1121..1384    +  CDS            gvpB: GVPB_BACME - Protein inferred from homology: Swiss-Prot protein existence level 3. Gas vesicles are small, hollow, gas filled protein structures that are found in several microbial planktonic microorganisms. They allow the positioning of the organism at the favorable depth for growth. GvpA type proteins form the essential core of the structure. From Bacillus megaterium.
   3752..4036    +  CDS            gvpS: GVPS_BACME - Protein inferred from homology: Swiss-Prot protein existence level 3. Gas vesicles are small, hollow, gas filled protein structures that are found in several microbial planktonic microorganisms. They allow the positioning of the organism at the favorable depth for growth (By similarity). From Bacillus megaterium.
   4095..4154    +  CDS            gvpS (fragment): GVPS_BACME - Protein inferred from homology: Swiss-Prot protein existence level 3. Gas vesicles are small, hollow, gas filled protein structures that are found in several microbial planktonic microorganisms. They allow the positioning of the organism at the favorable depth for growth (By similarity). From Bacillus megaterium.
   4417..4716    +  CDS            gvpJ: GVPJ_BACME - Protein inferred from homology: Swiss-Prot protein existence level 3. Gas vesicles are small, hollow, gas filled protein structures that are found in several microbial planktonic microorganisms. They allow the positioning of the organism at the favorable depth for growth. This protein could be important for the shape determination of the gas vesicle. From Bacillus megaterium.
   5255..5374    -  CDS            ydeC (fragment): YDEC_BACSU - Protein predicted: Swiss-Prot protein existence level 4. From Bacillus subtilis (strain 168).
   5407..5456    +  CDS            SET1 (fragment): solubility-enhancement tag derived from T7 phage gene 10B
   5464..5511    +  terminator     T7 terminator: transcription terminator for bacteriophage T7 RNA polymerase
   5578..5669    +  promoter       AmpR promoter: bla
   5670..6527    +  CDS            bla: BLAT_ECOLX - Experimental evidence at protein level: Swiss-Prot protein existence level 1. TEM-type are the most prevalent beta-lactamases in enterobacteria; they hydrolyze the beta-lactam bond in susceptible beta-lactam antibiotics, thus conferring resistance to penicillins and cephalosporins. TEM-3 and TEM-4 are capable of hydrolyzing cefotaxime and ceftazidime. TEM-5 is capable of hydrolyzing ceftazidime. TEM-6 is capable of hydrolyzing ceftazidime and aztreonam. TEM-8/CAZ-2, TEM- 16/CAZ-7 and TEM-24/CAZ-6 are markedly active against ceftazidime. IRT- 4 shows resistance to beta-lactamase in
   6534..6573    +  terminator     fd terminator: central terminator from bacteriophage fd (Otsuka and Kunisawa, 1982)
   6604..7192    +  rep_origin     ori: high-copy-number ColE1/pMB1/pBR322/pUC origin of replication
>Addgene plasmid #216933 | pST39-Mega'-deltaLT | addgene full sequence | sequence record 457065 | Addgene NGS Result
AACGCCAGCAACGCGGCCTTTTTACGGTTCCTGGCCTTTTGCTGGCCTTTTGCTCACATGTTCTTTCCTG
CGTTATCCCCTGATTCTGTGGATAACCGTATTACCGCCTTTGAGTGAGCTGATACCGCTCGCCGCAGCCG
AACGACCGAGCGCAGCGAGTCAGTGAGCGAGGAAGCGGAAGAGCGCCTGATGCGGTATTTTCTCCTTACG
CATCTGTGCGGTATTTCACACCGCAATGGTGCACTCTCAGTACAATCTGCTCTGATGCCGCATAGTTAAG
CCAGTATACACTCCGCTATCGCTACGTGACTGGGTCATGGCTGCGCCCCGACACCCGCCAACACCCGCTG
ACGCGCCCTGACGGGCTTGTCTGCTCCCGGCATCCGCTTACAGACAAGCTGTGACCGTCTCCGGGAGCTG
CATGTGTCAGAGGTTTTCACCGTCATCACCGAAACGCGCGAGGCAGCTGCGGTAAAGCTCATCAGCGTGG
TCGTGAAGCGATTCACAGATGTCTGCCTGTTCATCCGCGTCCAGCTCGTTGAGTTTCTCCAGAAGCGTTA
ATGTCTGGCTTCTGATAAAGCGGGCCATGTTAAGGGCGGTTTTTTCCTGTTTGGTCACTGATGCCTCCGT
GTAAGGGGGATTTCTGTTCATGGGGTAATGATACCGATGAAACGAGAGAGGATGCTCACGATACGGGTTA
CTGATGATGAACATGCCCGGTTACTGGAACGTTGTGAGGGTAAACAACTGGCGGTATGGATGCGGCGGGA
CCAGAGAAAAATCACTCAGGGTCAATGCCAGCGCTTCGTTAATACAGATGTAGGTGTTGGCACCATGCAT
CGATCCCGCGAAATTAATACGACTCACTATAGGGAGACCACAACGGTTTCCCTCTAGAGATAGCTTAGCG
ATGTGAAAGAAGCTGGAGAAAACTTTCAAGAAAAAGTTTCTTCTTCAGACGATAAAGAGAAGTCAAAAAA
TAAGCGGAAAATAAAAGGCGTAAATCAGATTAAAAAAGCAACGGATATTAAAAGCTCTACTAAGATTAAA
AGTTCTAATGATATTAAATCATCTACAGATTTAAAAACAATGGGATCATAAGCGAAAGGAGAAATGAGAT
ATGTCTATTCAAAAAAGTACTAATAGTTCAAGTTTAGCAGAAGTCATTGACCGTATTTTAGATAAAGGAA
TTGTTATTGATGCTTTTGCAAGAGTTTCTGTTGTAGGAATTGAAATTTTAACGATTGAAGCGCGAGTGGT
TATTGCCAGTGTTGATACATGGTTACGCTATGCAGAAGCAGTAGGGCTTCTTCGTGACGACGTAGAAGAA
AACGGTCTTCCTGAACGTTCAAATTCAAGTGAAGGGCAGCCGCGTTTTAGTATTTAATATGAAGTGGTAT
GGAACCTTCCTTTTTTGAGGGTGGTTCCAGCTTTTAGATCTAACTATTGGAGGCTACTAAAAATGGAAAT
TAAAAAAATTATGCAAGCCGTGAACGACTTTTTCGGTGAACACGTAGCTCCTCCTCATAAAATTACCTCG
GTGGAAGCTACTGAAGATGAAGGTTGGAGAGTTATTGTTGAAGTCATTGAAGAACGAGAATATATGAAAA
AATACGCCAAAGATGAAATGCTCGGAACGTACGAGTGCTTTGTAAATAAAGAAAAAGAAGTCATTTCATT
CAAACGACTCGACGTCAGATATAGAAGCGCCATTGGCATTGAAGCATAAACGATAAGATGGCAGGAGGAA
CGTAAAAATGACCGTCTTAACAGACAAAAGGAAAAAAGGCAGTGGAGCTTTTATACAAGATGACGAGACA
AAAGAGGTTCTTTCAAGAGCGCTGAGCTATTTAAAATCCGGCTATTCCATTCATTTTACAGGTCCTGCCG
GCGGAGGCAAAACCTCTTTAGCGCGAGCGCTTGCTAAAAAGAGAAAGCGTCCTGTAATGCTGATGCACGG
GAATCACGAGCTCAACAACAAAGATTTAATTGGCGATTTTACGGGATACACGAGCAAAAAAGTAATCGAC
CAGTACGTTCGTTCTGTCTATAAAAAAGATGAACAGGTGAGTGAAAACTGGCAGGATGGCCGATTGCTTG
AAGCTGTAAAAAATGGCTATACGCTGATTTACGACGAATTTACTCGTTCTAAGCCTGCGACGAATAATAT
CTTTCTATCGATATTAGAAGAAGGCGTGCTGCCGCTGTATGGAGTAAAAATGACCGATCCTTTTGTGCGC
GTGCATCCCGATTTCCGCGTCATCTTCACAAGCAATCCAGCTGAGTATGCCGGCGTATATGATACGCAAG
ATGCGCTTCTCGACAGGTTAATTACCATGTTTATTGATTATAAAGACATCGACAGAGAGACAGCGATTTT
AACGGAGAAAACGGACGTAGAAGAAGATGAAGCGCGCACAATTGTAACGCTCGTAGCAAACGTGCGAAAC
CGCTCTGGAGACGAAAACAGCAGCGGACTTAGCCTGCGGGCTTCGCTTATGATCGCTACCCTTGCCACGC
AGCAAGACATTCCTATCGATGGAAGTGACGAAGATTTTCAAACGTTATGTATCGATATTTTGCATCATCC
GCTTACCAAATGTTTGGATGAAGAAAATGCAAAAAGCAAAGCCGAAAAAATCATTTTAGAAGAATGTAAG
AATATAGACACTGAAGAAAAGTAAAGGAGCTTGAAAACATGAGTGAAACAAACGAAACAGGTATTTATAT
TTTTAGCGCCATTCAAACGGATAAAGACGAAGAATTTGGCGCCGTGGAAGTAGAAGGAACAAAAGCTGAA
ACATTTTTGATTCGCTACAAAGACGCGGCTATGGTAGCAGCTGAAGTACCGATGAAAATTTATCATCCTA
ATCGCCAAAATTTATTAATGCATCAAAACGCAGTAGCAGCGATTATGGACAAGAACGATACGGTTATTCC
AATCAGCTTTGGGAATGTATTCAAATCAAAAGAAGACGTAAAAGTTCTTTTGGAAAACCTTTATCCGCAG
TTTGAAAAGCTGTTTCCAGCGATCAAAGGAAAAATTGAAGTCGGTTTAAAAGTAATTGGGAAAAAAGAAT
GGCTTGAGAAAAAAGTAAACGAAAATCCTGAACTTGAGAAAGTATCAGCATCCGTAAAAGGAAAATCAGA
AGCAGCCGGTTATTATGAGCGTATTCAACTTGGAGGAATGGCTCAAAAGATGTTTACTTCCCTGCAAAAA
GAAGTCAAGACAGATGTGTTTTCTCCGCTTGAAGAAGCAGCGGAAGCAGCAAAAGCAAATGAGCCAACGG
GCGAAACGATGCTTTTAAACGCGTCTTTCTTAATTAACCGAGAAGATGAAGCGAAGTTTGATGAAAAAGT
AAATGAAGCGCATGAAAACTGGAAAGACAAAGCCGATTTTCATTACAGCGGTCCTTGGCCTGCTTATAAT
TTTGTGAACATTCGCCTAAAAGTAGAAGAGAAATAACGTGCTTCACAAATTAGTAACCGCACCCATTAAC
CTTGTAGTGAAAATCGGCGAAAAAGTACAGGAAGAAGCTGATAAACAGCTATATGACCTTCCGACGATTC
AGCAAAAGCTCATTCAGCTTCAAATGATGTTTGAGCTTGGTGAAATTCCAGAAGAAGCGTTTCAAGAAAA
AGAAGATGAATTGTTAATGAGGTACGAAATTGCGAAACGCAGAGAAATTGAACAATGGGAAGAGCTAACA
CAAAAAAGAAATGAGGAATCCTAGAGTGAGGAATTAACATTATGTCTCTTAAACAATCCATGGAGAATAA
AGATATTGCTCTTATTGATATTTTAGATGTCATTTTAGATAAAGGAGTCGCCATTAAAGGAGACTTAATC
ATTTCCATAGCTGGCGTCGATTTAGTGTATTTGGATTTGCGGGTGCTTATTTCTTCGGTTGAAACGCTTG
TGCAAGCAAAAGAAGGAAATCACAAACCAATCACTTCTGAACAATTTGATAAACAAAAAGAAGAGCTGAT
GGACGCTACGGGCCAGCCTAGTAAGTGGACGAACCCTCTAGGTTCGTGACCCTTGCGAGCAGTCGTATGC
TTTCTCGAATTCCGAGCGGTTAAGCGTGACAGTCCAGGAGGAATTAATAGATGCAACCGGTCAGCCAAGC
AAATGGACGAATCCACTTGGATCCTGATCAAGCTGAACAAGGCTTAGCGCAGCTTGTGATGACAGTTATT
GAGCTATTGAGGCAAATCGTTGAACGTCATGCCATGAGGCGGGTGGAGGGTGGAACGTTGACGGACGAAC
AAATTGAAAACTTAGGAATTGCACTAATGAACTTAGAAGAAAAAATGGACGAGTTGAAAGAGGTGTTCGG
TCTGGATGCAGAAGATTTAAATATTGATCTTGGCCCGCTAGGCAGCCTGCTTTAAGCGGTCAGTAGGAGG
AACAGTATGGCAGTCGAACATAATATGCAGTCAAGTACGATTGTAGATGTGCTCGAAAAGATTTTGGATA
AAGGAGTCGTTATAGCGGGGGACATCACCGTAGGAATTGCAGATGTCGAGCTATTAACGATAAAGATCCG
CTTGATTGTGGCTTCGGTTGATAAGGCAAAAGAAATCGGCATGGACTGGTGGGAAAATGATCCGTATCTC
AGTTCAAAAGGAGCCAATAACAAAGCGCTCGAAGAAGAAAATAAAATGCTGCATGAGCGGTTAAAAACGC
TTGAAGAAAAAATAGAAACGAAACGTTAAAAACTGTACGCTACTTAAAAAATGGAGGGATTTACGACGTA
AAGGAGGAAAGAAAGACATGAGTACAGGCCCTTCTTTTTCAACTAAAGACAATACGCTTGAATACTTTGT
GAAAGCTTCTAATAAACACGGCTTTTCACTTGATATTTCATTAAATGTAAACGGCGCTGTGATTTCCGGT
ACCATGATTTCAGCAAAAGAATACTTTGATTACTTAAGCGAAACGTTTGAAGAAGGCAGTGAAGTGGCTC
AGGCGCTAAGCGAACAATTCTCTTTAGCAAGCGAAGCGAGCGAATCAAACGGAGAAGCAGAAGCCCATTT
TATTCATTTGAAAAATACAAAGATTTACTGTGGAGACAGTAAATCTACTCCTTCTAAAGGCAAAATCTTT
TGGAGAGGGAAAATAGCAGAAGTAGACGGGTTTTTCTTAGGAAAGATTTCTGATGCAAAATCAACGAGTA
AAAAGAGTTCATAAAAAACGGCGGGGTGATTGCCCCGCCGTTTTTTAGTGATGTGATGAGATGTGCAGCT
TCTTTTTTCGATACATGAGCGGAGTCATCTTCATTTCTTTTCGAAACTGATTAATAAAATAGCTTGTACT
ATTAAACCCTACTTGATAGGCGACTTCCGTCACATTTGCTTCTGCTTGCTGCAGTCCGGATTCGCGAACG
CGTCTCGAGAGATCCGGCTGCTAACAAAGCCCGAAAGGAAGCTGAGTTGGCTGCTGCCACCGCTGAGCAA
TAACTAGCATAACCCCTTGGGGCCTCTAAACGGGTCTTGAGGGGTTTTTTGCTGAAAGGAGGAACTATAT
CCGACTAGTAGCCCGCCTAATGAGCGGGCTTTTTTTTAATTCCCCTATTTGTTTATTTTTCTAAATACAT
TCAAATATGTATCCGCTCATGAGACAATAACCCTGATAAATGCTTCAATAATATTGAAAAAGGAAGAGTA
TGAGTATTCAACATTTCCGTGTCGCCCTTATTCCCTTTTTTGCGGCATTTTGCCTTCCTGTTTTTGCTCA
CCCAGAAACGCTCGTGAAAGTAAAAGACGCAGAGGACCAATTGGGGGCACGAGTGGGATACATAGAACTG
GACTTGAATAGCGGTAAAATCCTTGAGAGTTTTCGCCCTGAAGAGCGTTTTCCAATGATGAGCACTTTCA
AAGTTCTGCTATGTGGAGCAGTATTATCCCGTGTAGATGCGGGGCAAGAGCAACTCGGACGACGAATACA
CTATTCGCAGAATGACTTGGTTGAATACTCCCCAGTGACAGAAAAGCACCTTACGGACGGAATGACGGTA
AGAGAATTATGTAGTGCCGCCATAACGATGAGTGATAACACTGCGGCGAACTTACTTCTGACAACCATCG
GTGGACCGAAGGAATTAACCGCTTTTTTGCACAATATGGGAGACCATGTAACTCGCCTTGACCGTTGGGA
ACCAGAACTGAATGAAGCCATACCAAACGACGAGCGAGACACCACAATGCCTGCGGCAATGGCAACAACA
TTACGCAAACTATTAACTGGCGAACTACTTACTCTGGCTTCACGGCAACAATTAATAGACTGGCTTGAAG
CGGATAAAGTTGCAGGACCACTACTGCGTTCGGCACTTCCTGCTGGCTGGTTTATTGCTGATAAATCTGG
GGCAGGAGAGCGTGGTTCACGGGGTATCATTGCCGCACTTGGACCAGATGGTAAGCCTTCCCGTATCGTA
GTTATCTACACGACGGGTAGTCAGGCAACTATGGACGAACGAAATAGACAGATTGCTGAAATAGGGGCTT
CACTGATTAAGCATTGGTAAACCGATACAATTAAAGGCTCCTTTTGGAGCCTTTTTTTTTGGACGGACCG
GTAGAAAAGATCAAAGGATCTTCTTGAGATCCTTTTTTTCTGCGCGTAATCTGCTGCTTGCAAACAAAAA
AACCACCGCTACCAGCGGTGGTTTGTTTGCCGGATCAAGAGCTACCAACTCTTTTTCCGAAGGTAACTGG
CTTCAGCAGAGCGCAGATACCAAATACTGTCCTTCTAGTGTAGCCGTAGTTAGGCCACCACTTCAAGAAC
TCTGTAGCACCGCCTACATACCTCGCTCTGCTAATCCTGTTACCAGTGGCTGCTGCCAGTGGCGATAAGT
CGTGTCTTACCGGGTTGGACTCAAGACGATAGTTACCGGATAAGGCGCAGCGGTCGGGCTGAACGGGGGG
TTCGTGCACACAGCCCAGCTTGGAGCGAACGACCTACACCGAACTGAGATACCTACAGCGTGAGCTATGA
GAAAGCGCCACGCTTCCCGAAGGGAGAAAGGCGGACAGGTATCCGGTAAGCGGCAGGGTCGGAACAGGAG
AGCGCACGAGGGAGCTTCCAGGGGGAAACGCCTGGTATCTTTATAGTCCTGTCGGGTTTCGCCACCTCTG
ACTTGAGCGTCGATTTTTGTGATGCTCGTCAGGGGGGCGGAGCCTATGGAAA
